Addgene plasmid #183740: Ki67∆Nterm-mNeonGreen-IRESpuro2
Purpose: Expresses Ki67∆Nterm-mNeonGreen
Depositing lab: Daniel Gerlich. Publication: Ki-67 acts as a biological surfactant to disperse mitotic chromosomes. Cuylen S, Blaukopf C, Politi AZ, Muller-Reichert T, Neumann B, Poser I, Ellenberg J, Hyman AA, Gerlich DW. Nature. 2016 Jun 29;535(7611):308-12. doi: 10.1038/nature18610. PubMed 27362226.
Backbone
  Vector backbone: pIRESpuro2
  Backbone size w/o insert (bp): 5809
  Total vector size (bp): 12576
  Vector type: Mammalian Expression, Bacterial Expression
  Selectable markers: Puromycin
Growth in bacteria
  Bacterial resistance: Ampicillin, 100 μg/mL
  Growth temperature: 37°C
  Growth strain: DH5alpha
  Copy number: Unknown
Gene/Insert
  Gene/Insert name: MKI67 LR domain + all Ki-67 repeats
  Species: H. sapiens (human)
  Insert size (bp): 6767
  Entrez Gene: MKI67 (a.k.a. KIA, MIB-, MIB-1, PPP1R105)
  Promoter: CMV
  Tag / fusion protein: mNeonGreen (C terminal on backbone)
  Cloning method: Restriction Enzyme; 5′ cloning site BstBI (not destroyed); 3′ cloning site BamHI (not destroyed)
  Sequencing primers: 5′ CAGAGCTGGTTTAGTGAACC; 3′ ATTCCAGCACACTGGATCA
Terms and licenses: Academic/Nonprofit Terms; Industry Terms: Not Available to Industry
How to cite: Ki67∆Nterm-mNeonGreen-IRESpuro2 was a gift from Daniel Gerlich (Addgene plasmid # 183740 ; http://n2t.net/addgene:183740 ; RRID:Addgene_183740)
