[The description below was written by a language model from this plasmid's Addgene catalogue record and pLannotate feature annotations shown in this document.]
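Description:
Ki67∆Nterm-mNeonGreen-IRESpuro2 is a mammalian expression plasmid of about 12.6 kb built on the pIRESpuro2 backbone. It produces a truncated human Ki-67 (MKI67) protein fused at its C terminus to the bright monomeric yellow-green fluorescent protein mNeonGreen. The roughly 6.8 kb insert, cloned between BstBI and BamHI sites, lacks the N-terminal portion of the protein and retains all of the Ki-67 repeats together with the LR domain. In bacteria the plasmid is maintained through a high-copy ColE1/pUC-type origin and an ampicillin resistance gene (β-lactamase) driven by its own promoter. Short fragments of lac regulatory elements, SV40 sequences and a pBR322 bom region are annotated in the backbone and appear to be cloning remnants rather than functional parts.

Expression is driven by the human CMV immediate-early enhancer and promoter. A single bicistronic transcript carries the Ki-67 fragment–mNeonGreen open reading frame, followed by a chimeric intron, the EMCV internal ribosome entry site and the puromycin N-acetyltransferase gene, and it ends at a bovine growth hormone polyadenylation signal. Because the resistance gene is translated from the same mRNA as the fusion protein, puromycin selection enriches for cells that also express the fluorescent fusion, which helps when deriving stably expressing cell lines.

Ki-67 coats the surface of mitotic chromosomes and keeps them dispersed after nuclear envelope breakdown by acting like a surfactant. This deletion construct is suited to live-cell imaging and to structure–function analysis of which regions of the protein are needed for chromosome localisation and chromosome separation, although the record itself states only that it expresses the fusion.
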