Features (pLannotate 1.2.2; 20 found; start..end, strand, type, name):
    307..510     +  promoter       CMV promoter: human cytomegalovirus (CMV) immediate early promoter
    533..573     +  misc_feature   MCS (fragment): multiple cloning site
    574..7338    +  CDS            MKI67 (fragment): KI67_HUMAN - Experimental evidence at protein level: Swiss-Prot protein existence level 1. Required to maintain individual mitotic chromosomes dispersed in the cytoplasm following nuclear envelope disassembly (PubMed:27362226). Associates with the surface of the mitotic chromosome, the perichromosomal layer, and covers a substantial fraction of the chromosome surface (PubMed:27362226). Prevents chromosomes from collapsing into a single chromatin mass by forming a steric and electrostatic charge barrier: the protein has a high net electrical charge and acts as a surfactant, dispersing chromosom
   7348..8058    +  CDS            mNeonGreen: bright monomeric yellow-green fluorescent protein derived from LanYFP (Shaner et al., 2013)
   8127..8356    +  intron         chimeric intron: chimera between introns from adenovirus and immunoglobulin heavy chain genes
   8539..9001    +  misc_feature   IRES: internal ribosome entry site (IRES) of the encephalomyocarditis virus (EMCV)
   9034..9633    +  CDS            PuroR: puromycin N-acetyltransferase; pac from Streptomyces alboniger; confers resistance to puromycin
   9683..9748    +  CDS            dmpM (fragment): DMPM_STRAD - Protein inferred from homology: Swiss-Prot protein existence level 3. From Streptomyces alboniger.
   9775..9999    +  polyA_signal   bGH poly(A) signal: bovine growth hormone polyadenylation signal
  10003..10024   +  promoter       SV40 promoter (fragment): SV40 enhancer and early promoter
  10034..10085   +  polyA_signal   SV40 poly(A) signal (fragment): SV40 polyadenylation signal
  10147..10169   -  protein_bind   lac operator (fragment): The lac repressor binds to the lac operator to inhibit transcription in E. coli. This inhibition can be relieved by adding lactose or isopropyl-β-D-thiogalactopyranoside (IPTG). lac repressor encoded by lacI
  10173..10203   -  promoter       lac promoter: promoter for the E. coli lac operon
  10218..10239   -  protein_bind   CAP binding site: CAP binding activates transcription in the presence of cAMP. E. coli catabolite activator protein
  10252..10344   -  CDS            lacI (fragment): lac repressor; lacI; The lac repressor binds to the lac operator to inhibit transcription in E. coli. This inhibition can be relieved by adding lactose or isopropyl-β-D-thiogalactopyranoside (IPTG).
  10527..11115   -  rep_origin     ori: high-copy-number ColE1/pMB1/pBR322/pUC origin of replication
  11286..12146   -  CDS            AmpR: β-lactamase; bla; confers resistance to ampicillin, carbenicillin, and related antibiotics
  12147..12251   -  promoter       AmpR promoter: bla
  12310..12362   -  misc_feature   bom (fragment): basis of mobility region from pBR322
  12517..306     +  enhancer       CMV enhancer (across the origin): human cytomegalovirus immediate early enhancer
>Addgene plasmid #183740 | Ki67∆Nterm-mNeonGreen-IRESpuro2 | addgene full sequence | sequence record 367966 | Addgene NGS Result
CGCGTTACATAACTTACGGTAAATGGCCCGCCTGGCTGACCGCCCAACGACCCCCGCCCATTGACGTCAA
TAATGACGTATGTTCCCATAGTAACGCCAATAGGGACTTTCCATTGACGTCAATGGGTGGAGTATTTACG
GTAAACTGCCCACTTGGCAGTACATCAAGTGTATCATATGCCAAGTACGCCCCCTATTGACGTCAATGAC
GGTAAATGGCCCGCCTGGCATTATGCCCAGTACATGACCTTATGGGACTTTCCTACTTGGCAGTACATCT
ACGTATTAGTCATCGCTATTACCATGGTGATGCGGTTTTGGCAGTACATCAATGGGCGTGGATAGCGGTT
TGACTCACGGGGATTTCCAAGTCTCCACCCCATTGACGTCAATGGGAGTTTGTTTTGGCACCAAAATCAA
CGGGACTTTCCAAAATGTCGTAACAACTCCGCCCCATTGACGCAAATGGGCGGTAGGCGTGTACGGTGGG
AGGTCTATATAAGCAGAGCTGGTTTAGTGAACCGTCAGATCCGCTAGCGCTACCGGACTCAGATCTCGAG
CTCAAGCTTCGAAATGACTAAAATGCCCTGCCAGTCATTACAACCAGAACCAATAAACACCCCAACACAC
ACAAAACAACAGTTGAAGGCATCCCTGGGGAAAGTAGGTGTGAAAGAAGAGCTCCTAGCAGTCGGCAAGT
TCACACGGACGTCAGGGGAGACCACGCACACGCACAGAGAGCCAGCAGGAGATGGCAAGAGCATCAGAAC
GTTTAAGGAGTCTCCAAAGCAGATCCTGGACCCAGCAGCCCGTGTAACTGGAATGAAGAAGTGGCCAAGA
ACGCCTAAGGAAGAGGCCCAGTCACTAGAAGACCTGGCTGGCTTCAAAGAGCTCTTCCAGACACCAGGTC
CCTCTGAGGAATCAATGACTGATGAGAAAACTACCAAAATAGCCTGCAAATCTCCACCACCAGAATCAGT
GGACACTCCAACAAGCACAAAGCAATGGCCTAAGAGAAGTCTCAGGAAAGCAGATGTAGAGGAAGAATTC
TTAGCACTCAGGAAACTAACACCATCAGCAGGGAAAGCCATGCTTACGCCCAAACCAGCAGGAGGTGATG
AGAAAGACATTAAAGCATTTATGGGAACTCCAGTGCAGAAACTGGACCTGGCAGGAACTTTACCTGGCAG
CAAAAGACAGCTACAGACTCCTAAGGAAAAGGCCCAGGCTCTAGAAGACCTGGCTGGCTTTAAAGAGCTC
TTCCAGACTCCTGGTCACACCGAGGAATTAGTGGCTGCTGGTAAAACCACTAAAATACCCTGCGACTCTC
CACAGTCAGACCCAGTGGACACCCCAACAAGCACAAAGCAACGACCCAAGAGAAGTATCAGGAAAGCAGA
TGTAGAGGGAGAACTCTTAGCGTGCAGGAATCTAATGCCATCAGCAGGCAAAGCCATGCACACGCCTAAA
CCATCAGTAGGTGAAGAGAAAGACATCATCATATTTGTGGGAACTCCAGTGCAGAAACTGGACCTGACAG
AGAACTTAACCGGCAGCAAGAGACGGCCACAAACTCCTAAGGAAGAGGCCCAGGCTCTGGAAGACCTGAC
TGGCTTTAAAGAGCTCTTCCAGACCCCTGGTCATACTGAAGAAGCAGTGGCTGCTGGCAAAACTACTAAA
ATGCCCTGCGAATCTTCTCCACCAGAATCAGCAGACACCCCAACAAGCACAAGAAGGCAGCCCAAGACAC
CTTTGGAGAAAAGGGACGTACAGAAGGAGCTCTCAGCCCTGAAGAAGCTCACACAGACATCAGGGGAAAC
CACACACACAGATAAAGTACCAGGAGGTGAGGATAAAAGCATCAACGCGTTTAGGGAAACTGCAAAACAG
AAACTGGACCCAGCAGCAAGTGTAACTGGTAGCAAGAGGCACCCAAAAACTAAGGAAAAGGCCCAACCCC
TAGAAGACCTGGCTGGCTTGAAAGAGCTCTTCCAGACACCAGTATGCACTGACAAGCCCACGACTCACGA
GAAAACTACCAAAATAGCCTGCAGATCACAACCAGACCCAGTGGACACACCAACAAGCTCCAAGCCACAG
TCCAAGAGAAGTCTCAGGAAAGTGGACGTAGAAGAAGAATTCTTCGCACTCAGGAAACGAACACCATCAG
CAGGCAAAGCCATGCACACACCCAAACCAGCAGTAAGTGGTGAGAAAAACATCTACGCATTTATGGGAAC
TCCAGTGCAGAAACTGGACCTGACAGAGAACTTAACTGGCAGCAAGAGACGGCTACAAACTCCTAAGGAA
AAGGCCCAGGCTCTAGAAGACCTGGCTGGCTTTAAAGAGCTCTTCCAGACACGAGGTCACACTGAGGAAT
CAATGACTAACGATAAAACTGCCAAAGTAGCCTGCAAATCTTCACAACCAGACCCAGACAAAAACCCAGC
AAGCTCCAAGCGACGGCTCAAGACATCCCTGGGGAAAGTGGGCGTGAAAGAAGAGCTCCTAGCAGTTGGC
AAGCTCACACAGACATCAGGAGAGACTACACACACACACACAGAGCCAACAGGAGATGGTAAGAGCATGA
AAGCATTTATGGAGTCTCCAAAGCAGATCTTAGACTCAGCAGCAAGTCTAACTGGCAGCAAGAGGCAGCT
GAGAACTCCTAAGGGAAAGTCTGAAGTCCCTGAAGACCTGGCCGGCTTCATCGAGCTCTTCCAGACACCA
AGTCACACTAAGGAATCAATGACTAATGAAAAAACTACCAAAGTATCCTACAGAGCTTCACAGCCAGACC
TAGTGGACACCCCAACAAGCTCCAAGCCACAGCCCAAGAGAAGTCTCAGGAAAGCAGACACTGAAGAAGA
ATTTTTAGCATTTAGGAAACAAACGCCATCAGCAGGCAAAGCCATGCACACACCCAAACCAGCAGTAGGT
GAAGAGAAAGACATCAACACGTTTTTGGGAACTCCAGTGCAGAAACTGGACCAGCCAGGAAATTTACCTG
GCAGCAATAGACGGCTACAAACTCGTAAGGAAAAGGCCCAGGCTCTAGAAGAACTGACTGGCTTCAGAGA
GCTTTTCCAGACACCATGCACTGATAACCCCACGACTGATGAGAAAACTACCAAAAAAATACTCTGCAAA
TCTCCGCAATCAGACCCAGCGGACACCCCAACAAACACAAAGCAACGGCCCAAGAGAAGCCTCAAGAAAG
CAGACGTAGAGGAAGAATTTTTAGCATTCAGGAAACTAACACCATCAGCAGGCAAAGCCATGCACACGCC
TAAAGCAGCAGTAGGTGAAGAGAAAGACATCAACACATTTGTGGGGACTCCAGTGGAGAAACTGGACCTG
CTAGGAAATTTACCTGGCAGCAAGAGACGGCCACAAACTCCTAAAGAAAAGGCCAAGGCTCTAGAAGATC
TGGCTGGCTTCAAAGAGCTCTTCCAGACACCAGGTCACACTGAGGAATCAATGACCGATGACAAAATCAC
AGAAGTATCCTGCAAATCTCCACAACCAGACCCAGTCAAAACCCCAACAAGCTCCAAGCAACGACTCAAG
ATATCCTTGGGGAAAGTAGGTGTGAAAGAAGAGGTCCTACCAGTCGGCAAGCTCACACAGACGTCAGGGA
AGACCACACAGACACACAGAGAGACAGCAGGAGATGGAAAGAGCATCAAAGCGTTTAAGGAATCTGCAAA
GCAGATGCTGGACCCAGCAAACTATGGAACTGGGATGGAGAGGTGGCCAAGAACACCTAAGGAAGAGGCC
CAATCACTAGAAGACCTGGCCGGCTTCAAAGAGCTCTTCCAGACACCAGACCACACTGAGGAATCAACAA
CTGATGACAAAACTACCAAAATAGCCTGCAAATCTCCACCACCAGAATCAATGGACACTCCAACAAGCAC
AAGGAGGCGGCCCAAAACACCTTTGGGGAAAAGGGATATAGTGGAAGAGCTCTCAGCCCTGAAGCAGCTC
ACACAGACCACACACACAGACAAAGTACCAGGAGATGAGGATAAAGGCATCAACGTGTTCAGGGAAACTG
CAAAACAGAAACTGGACCCAGCAGCAAGTGTAACTGGTAGCAAGAGGCAGCCAAGAACTCCTAAGGGAAA
AGCCCAACCCCTAGAAGACTTGGCTGGCTTGAAAGAGCTCTTCCAGACACCAATATGCACTGACAAGCCC
ACGACTCATGAGAAAACTACCAAAATAGCCTGCAGATCTCCACAACCAGACCCAGTGGGTACCCCAACAA
TCTTCAAGCCACAGTCCAAGAGAAGTCTCAGGAAAGCAGACGTAGAGGAAGAATCCTTAGCACTCAGGAA
ACGAACACCATCAGTAGGGAAAGCTATGGACACACCCAAACCAGCAGGAGGTGATGAGAAAGACATGAAA
GCATTTATGGGAACTCCAGTGCAGAAATTGGACCTGCCAGGAAATTTACCTGGCAGCAAAAGATGGCCAC
AAACTCCTAAGGAAAAGGCCCAGGCTCTAGAAGACCTGGCTGGCTTCAAAGAGCTCTTCCAGACACCAGG
CACTGACAAGCCCACGACTGATGAGAAAACTACCAAAATAGCCTGCAAATCTCCACAACCAGACCCAGTG
GACACCCCAGCAAGCACAAAGCAACGGCCCAAGAGAAACCTCAGGAAAGCAGACGTAGAGGAAGAATTTT
TAGCACTCAGGAAACGAACACCATCAGCAGGCAAAGCCATGGACACACCAAAACCAGCAGTAAGTGATGA
GAAAAATATCAACACATTTGTGGAAACTCCAGTGCAGAAACTGGACCTGCTAGGAAATTTACCTGGCAGC
AAGAGACAGCCACAGACTCCTAAGGAAAAGGCTGAGGCTCTAGAGGACCTGGTTGGCTTCAAAGAACTCT
TCCAGACACCAGGTCACACTGAGGAATCAATGACTGATGACAAAATCACAGAAGTATCCTGTAAATCTCC
ACAGCCAGAGTCATTCAAAACCTCAAGAAGCTCCAAGCAAAGGCTCAAGATACCCCTGGTGAAAGTGGAC
ATGAAAGAAGAGCCCCTAGCAGTCAGCAAGCTCACACGGACATCAGGGGAGACTACGCAAACACACACAG
AGCCAACAGGAGATAGTAAGAGCATCAAAGCGTTTAAGGAGTCTCCAAAGCAGATCCTGGACCCAGCAGC
AAGTGTAACTGGTAGCAGGAGGCAGCTGAGAACTCGTAAGGAAAAGGCCCGTGCTCTAGAAGACCTGGTT
GACTTCAAAGAGCTCTTCTCAGCACCAGGTCACACTGAAGAGTCAATGACTATTGACAAAAACACAAAAA
TTCCCTGCAAATCTCCCCCACCAGAACTAACAGACACTGCCACGAGCACAAAGAGATGCCCCAAGACACG
TCCCAGGAAAGAAGTAAAAGAGGAGCTCTCAGCAGTTGAGAGGCTCACGCAAACATCAGGGCAAAGCACA
CACACACACAAAGAACCAGCAAGCGGTGATGAGGGCATCAAAGTATTGAAGCAACGTGCAAAGAAGAAAC
CAAACCCAGTAGAAGAGGAACCCAGCAGGAGAAGGCCAAGAGCACCTAAGGAAAAGGCCCAACCCCTGGA
AGACCTGGCCGGCTTCACAGAGCTCTCTGAAACATCAGGTCACACTCAGGAATCACTGACTGCTGGCAAA
GCCACTAAAATACCCTGCGAATCTCCCCCACTAGAAGTGGTAGACACCACAGCAAGCACAAAGAGGCATC
TCAGGACACGTGTGCAGAAGGTACAAGTAAAAGAAGAGCCTTCAGCAGTCAAGTTCACACAAACATCAGG
GGAAACCACGGATGCAGACAAAGAACCAGCAGGTGAAGATAAAGGCATCAAAGCATTGAAGGAATCTGCA
AAACAGACACCGGCTCCAGCAGCAAGTGTAACTGGCAGCAGGAGACGGCCAAGAGCACCCAGGGAAAGTG
CCCAAGCCATAGAAGACCTAGCTGGCTTCAAAGACCCAGCAGCAGGTCACACTGAAGAATCAATGACTGA
TGACAAAACCACTAAAATACCCTGCAAATCATCACCAGAACTAGAAGACACCGCAACAAGCTCAAAGAGA
CGGCCCAGGACACGTGCCCAGAAAGTAGAAGTGAAGGAGGAGCTGTTAGCAGTTGGCAAGCTCACACAAA
CCTCAGGGGAGACCACGCACACCGACAAAGAGCCGGTAGGTGAGGGCAAAGGCACGAAAGCATTTAAGCA
ACCTGCAAAGCGGAAGCTGGACGCAGAAGATGTAATTGGCAGCAGGAGACAGCCAAGAGCACCTAAGGAA
AAGGCCCAACCCCTGGAAGATCTGGCCAGCTTCCAAGAGCTCTCTCAAACACCAGGCCACACTGAGGAAC
TGGCAAATGGTGCTGCTGATAGCTTTACAAGCGCTCCAAAGCAAACACCTGACAGTGGAAAACCTCTAAA
AATATCCAGAAGAGTTCTTCGGGCCCCTAAAGTAGAACCCGTGGGAGACGTGGTAAGCACCAGAGACCCT
GTAAAATCACAAAGCAAAAGCAACACTTCCCTGCCCCCACTGCCCTTCAAGAGGGGAGGTGGCAAAGATG
GAAGCGTCACGGGAACCAAGAGGTTGCGCTGCATGCCAGCACCAGAGGAAATTGTGGAGGAGCTGCCAGC
CAGCAAGAAGCAGAGGGTTGCTCCCAGGGCAAGAGGCAAATCATCCGAACCCGTGGTCATCATGAAGAGA
AGTTTGAGGACTTCTGCAAAAAGAATTGAACCTGCGGAAGAGCTGAACAGCAACGACATGAAAACCAACA
AAGAGGAACACAAATTACAAGACTCGGTCCCTGAAAATAAGGGAATATCCCTGCGCTCCAGACGCCAAAA
TAAGACTGAGGCAGAACAGCAAATAACTGAGGTCTTTGTATTAGCAGAAAGAATAGAAATAAACAGAAAT
GAAAAGAAGCCCATGAAGACCTCCCCAGAGATGGACATTCAGAATCCAGATGATGGAGCCCGGAAACCCA
TACCTAGAGACAAAGTCACTGAGAACAAAAGGTGCTTGAGGTCTGCTAGACAGAATGAGAGCTCCCAGCC
TAAGGTGGCAGAGGAGAGCGGAGGGCAGAAGAGTGCGAAGGTTCTCATGCAGAATCAGAAAGGGAAAGGA
GAAGCAGGAAATTCAGACTCCATGTGCCTGAGATCAAGAAAGACAAAAAGCCAGCCTGCAGCAAGCACTT
TGGAGAGCAAATCTGTGCAGAGAGTAACGCGGAGTGTCAAGAGGTGTGCAGAAAATCCAAAGAAGGCTGA
GGACAATGTGTGTGTCAAGAAAATAAGAACCAGAAGTCATAGGGACAGTGAAGATATTTGGGATCCTATG
GTGAGCAAGGGCGAGGAGGATAACATGGCCTCTCTCCCAGCGACACATGAGTTACACATCTTTGGCTCCA
TCAACGGTGTGGACTTTGACATGGTGGGTCAGGGCACCGGCAATCCAAATGATGGTTATGAGGAGTTAAA
CCTGAAGTCCACCAAGGGTGACCTCCAGTTCTCCCCCTGGATTCTGGTCCCTCATATCGGGTATGGCTTC
CATCAGTACCTGCCCTACCCTGACGGGATGTCGCCTTTCCAGGCCGCCATGGTAGATGGCTCCGGATACC
AAGTCCATCGCACAATGCAGTTTGAAGATGGTGCCTCCCTTACTGTTAACTACCGCTACACCTACGAGGG
AAGCCACATCAAAGGAGAGGCCCAGGTGAAGGGGACTGGTTTCCCTGCTGACGGTCCTGTGATGACCAAC
TCGCTGACCGCTGCGGACTGGTGCAGGTCGAAGAAGACTTACCCCAACGACAAAACCATCATCAGTACCT
TTAAGTGGAGTTACACCACTGGAAATGGCAAGCGCTACCGGAGCACTGCGCGGACCACCTACACCTTTGC
CAAGCCAATGGCGGCTAACTATCTGAAGAACCAGCCGATGTACGTGTTCCGTAAGACGGAGCTCAAGCAC
TCCAAGACCGAGCTCAACTTCAAGGAGTGGCAAAAGGCCTTTACCGATGTGATGGGCATGGACGAGCTGT
ACAAGTAAGCGGCCGCATAGATAACTGATCCAGTGTGCTGGAATTAATTCGCTGTCTGCGAGGGCCAGCT
GTTGGGGTGAGTACTCCCTCTCAAAAGCGGGCATGACTTCTGCGCTAAGATTGTCAGTTTCCAAAAACGA
GGAGGATTTGATATTCACCTGGCCCGCGGTGATGCCTTTGAGGGTGGCCGCGTCCATCTGGTCAGAAAAG
ACAATCTTTTTGTTGTCAAGCTTGAGGTGTGGCAGGCTTGAGATCTGGCCATACACTTGAGTGACAATGA
CATCCACTTTGCCTTTCTCTCCACAGGTGTCCACTCCCAGGTCCAACTGCAGGTCGAGCATGCATCTAGG
GCGGCCAATTCCGCCCCTCTCCCCCCCCCCCTCTCCCTCCCCCCCCCCTAACGTTACTGGCCGAAGCCGC
TTGGAATAAGGCCGGTGTGCGTTTGTCTATATGTTATTTTCCACCATATTGCCGTCTTTTGGCAATGTGA
GGGCCCGGAAACCTGGCCCTGTCTTCTTGACGAGCATTCCTAGGGGTCTTTCCCCTCTCGCCAAAGGAAT
GCAAGGTCTGTTGAATGTCGTGAAGGAAGCAGTTCCTCTGGAAGCTTCTTGAAGACAAACAACGTCTGTA
GCGACCCTTTGCAGGCAGCGGAACCCCCCACCTGGCGACAGGTGCCTCTGCGGCCAAAAGCCACGTGTAT
AAGATACACCTGCAAAGGCGGCACAACCCCAGTGCCACGTTGTGAGTTGGATAGTTGTGGAAAGAGTCAA
ATGGCTCTCCTCAAGCGTATTCAACAAGGGGCTGAAGGATGCCCAGAAGGTACCCCATTGTATGGGATCT
GATCTGGGGCCTCGGTGCACATGCTTTACATGTGTTTAGTCGAGGTTAAAAAAACGTCTAGGCCCCCCGA
ACCACGGGGACGTGGTTTTCCTTTGAAAAACACGATGATAAGCTTGCCACAACCCACAAGGAGACGACCT
TCCATGACCGAGTACAAGCCCACGGTGCGCCTCGCCACCCGCGACGACGTCCCCCGGGCCGTACGCACCC
TCGCCGCCGCGTTCGCCGACTACCCCGCCACGCGCCACACCGTCGACCCGGACCGCCACATCGAGCGGGT
CACCGAGCTGCAAGAACTCTTCCTCACGCGCGTCGGGCTCGACATCGGCAAGGTGTGGGTCGCGGACGAC
GGCGCCGCGGTGGCGGTCTGGACCACGCCGGAGAGCGTCGAAGCGGGGGCGGTGTTCGCCGAGATCGGCC
CGCGCATGGCCGAGTTGAGCGGTTCCCGGCTGGCCGCGCAGCAACAGATGGAAGGCCTCCTGGCGCCGCA
CCGGCCCAAGGAGCCCGCGTGGTTCCTGGCCACCGTCGGCGTCTCGCCCGACCACCAGGGCAAGGGTCTG
GGCAGCGCCGTCGTGCTCCCCGGAGTGGAGGCGGCCGAGCGCGCCGGGGTGCCCGCCTTCCTGGAGACCT
CCGCGCCCCGCAACCTCCCCTTCTACGAGCGGCTCGGCTTCACCGTCACCGCCGACGTCGAGGTGCCCGA
AGGACCGCGCACCTGGTGCATGACCCGCAAGCCCGGTGCCTGACGCCCGCCCCACGACCCGCAGCGCCCG
ACCGAAAGGAGCGCACGACCCCATGGCTCCGACCGAAGCCACCCGGGGCGGCCCCGCCGACCCCGCACCC
GCCCCCGAGGCCCACCGACTCTAGAGCTCGCTGATCAGCCTCGACTGTGCCTTCTAGTTGCCAGCCATCT
GTTGTTTGCCCCTCCCCCGTGCCTTCCTTGACCCTGGAAGGTGCCACTCCCACTGTCCTTTCCTAATAAA
ATGAGGAAATTGCATCGCATTGTCTGAGTAGGTGTCATTCTATTCTGGGGGGTGGGGTGGGGCAGGACAG
CAAGGGGGAGGATTGGGAAGACAATAGCAGGCATGCTGGGGATGCGGTGGGCTCTATGGCTTCTGAGGCG
GAAAGAACCAGCTGGGGCTCGAGTGCATTCTAGTTGTGGTTTGTCCAAACTCATCAATGTATCTTATCAT
GTCTGTATACCGTCGACCTCTAGCTAGAGCTTGGCGTAATCATGGTCATAGCTGTTTCCTGTGTGAAATT
GTTATCCGCTCACAATTCCACACAACATACGAGCCGGAAGCATAAAGTGTAAAGCCTGGGGTGCCTAATG
AGTGAGCTAACTCACATTAATTGCGTTGCGCTCACTGCCCGCTTTCCAGTCGGGAAACCTGTCGTGCCAG
CTGCATTAATGAATCGGCCAACGCGCGGGGAGAGGCGGTTTGCGTATTGGGCGCTCTTCCGCTTCCTCGC
TCACTGACTCGCTGCGCTCGGTCGTTCGGCTGCGGCGAGCGGTATCAGCTCACTCAAAGGCGGTAATACG
GTTATCCACAGAATCAGGGGATAACGCAGGAAAGAACATGTGAGCAAAAGGCCAGCAAAAGGCCAGGAAC
CGTAAAAAGGCCGCGTTGCTGGCGTTTTTCCATAGGCTCCGCCCCCCTGACGAGCATCACAAAAATCGAC
GCTCAAGTCAGAGGTGGCGAAACCCGACAGGACTATAAAGATACCAGGCGTTTCCCCCTGGAAGCTCCCT
CGTGCGCTCTCCTGTTCCGACCCTGCCGCTTACCGGATACCTGTCCGCCTTTCTCCCTTCGGGAAGCGTG
GCGCTTTCTCATAGCTCACGCTGTAGGTATCTCAGTTCGGTGTAGGTCGTTCGCTCCAAGCTGGGCTGTG
TGCACGAACCCCCCGTTCAGCCCGACCGCTGCGCCTTATCCGGTAACTATCGTCTTGAGTCCAACCCGGT
AAGACACGACTTATCGCCACTGGCAGCAGCCACTGGTAACAGGATTAGCAGAGCGAGGTATGTAGGCGGT
GCTACAGAGTTCTTGAAGTGGTGGCCTAACTACGGCTACACTAGAAGAACAGTATTTGGTATCTGCGCTC
TGCTGAAGCCAGTTACCTTCGGAAAAAGAGTTGGTAGCTCTTGATCCGGCAAACAAACCACCGCTGGTAG
CGGTGGTTTTTTTGTTTGCAAGCAGCAGATTACGCGCAGAAAAAAAGGATCTCAAGAAGATCCTTTGATC
TTTTCTACGGGGTCTGACGCTCAGTGGAACGAAAACTCACGTTAAGGGATTTTGGTCATGAGATTATCAA
AAAGGATCTTCACCTAGATCCTTTTAAATTAAAAATGAAGTTTTAAATCAATCTAAAGTATATATGAGTA
AACTTGGTCTGACAGTTACCAATGCTTAATCAGTGAGGCACCTATCTCAGCGATCTGTCTATTTCGTTCA
TCCATAGTTGCCTGACTCCCCGTCGTGTAGATAACTACGATACGGGAGGGCTTACCATCTGGCCCCAGTG
CTGCAATGATACCGCGAGACCCACGCTCACCGGCTCCAGATTTATCAGCAATAAACCAGCCAGCCGGAAG
GGCCGAGCGCAGAAGTGGTCCTGCAACTTTATCCGCCTCCATCCAGTCTATTAATTGTTGCCGGGAAGCT
AGAGTAAGTAGTTCGCCAGTTAATAGTTTGCGCAACGTTGTTGCCATTGCTACAGGCATCGTGGTGTCAC
GCTCGTCGTTTGGTATGGCTTCATTCAGCTCCGGTTCCCAACGATCAAGGCGAGTTACATGATCCCCCAT
GTTGTGCAAAAAAGCGGTTAGCTCCTTCGGTCCTCCGATCGTTGTCAGAAGTAAGTTGGCCGCAGTGTTA
TCACTCATGGTTATGGCAGCACTGCATAATTCTCTTACTGTCATGCCATCCGTAAGATGCTTTTCTGTGA
CTGGTGAGTACTCAACCAAGTCATTCTGAGAATAGTGTATGCGGCGACCGAGTTGCTCTTGCCCGGCGTC
AATACGGGATAATACCGCGCCACATAGCAGAACTTTAAAAGTGCTCATCATTGGAAAACGTTCTTCGGGG
CGAAAACTCTCAAGGATCTTACCGCTGTTGAGATCCAGTTCGATGTAACCCACTCGTGCACCCAACTGAT
CTTCAGCATCTTTTACTTTCACCAGCGTTTCTGGGTGAGCAAAAACAGGAAGGCAAAATGCCGCAAAAAA
GGGAATAAGGGCGACACGGAAATGTTGAATACTCATACTCTTCCTTTTTCAATATTATTGAAGCATTTAT
CAGGGTTATTGTCTCATGAGCGGATACATATTTGAATGTATTTAGAAAAATAAACAAATAGGGGTTCCGC
GCACATTTCCCCGAAAAGTGCCACCTGACGTCGACGGATCGGGAGATCTCCCGATCCCCTATGGTGCACT
CTCAGTACAATCTGCTCTGATGCCGCATAGTTAAGCCAGTATCTGCTCCCTGCTTGTGTGTTGGAGGTCG
CTGAGTAGTGCGCGAGCAAAATTTAAGCTACAACAAGGCAAGGCTTGACCGACAATTGCATGAAGAATCT
GCTTAGGGTTAGGCGTTTTGCGCTGCTTCGCGATGTACGGGCCAGATATACGCGTTGACATTGATTATTG
ACTAGTTATTAATAGTAATCAATTACGGGGTCATTAGTTCATAGCCCATATATGGAGTTC
